Addgene plasmid #98599: pLgw NKX2-5Y191C-V5-EcoDam
Purpose: Mammalian DamID lentiviral vector for fusing NKX2-5 Y191C with Dam-V5 using Gateway cloning
Depositing lab: Richard Harvey. Depositing organization: Victor Chang Cardiac Research Institute. Publication: NKX2-5 mutations causative for congenital heart disease retain functionality and are directed to hundreds of targets. Bouveret R, Waardenberg AJ, Schonrock N, Ramialison M, Doan T, de Jong D, Bondue A, Kaur G, Mohamed S, Fonoudi H, Chen CM, Wouters MA, Bhattacharya S, Plachta N, Dunwoodie SL, Chapman G, Blanpain C, Harvey RP. Elife. 2015 Jul 6;4. doi: 10.7554/eLife.06942. PubMed 26146939.
Backbone
  Vector backbone: pLgw RFC1-V5-EcoDam
  Backbone manufacturer: PMID 9733859
  Vector type: Mammalian Expression, Lentiviral ; DamID
  Selectable markers: Zeo marker is outside the LTRs and will not be packaged into virus.
Growth in bacteria
  Bacterial resistance: Ampicillin, 100 μg/mL
  Growth temperature: 37°C
  Growth strain: NEB Stable
  Copy number: High Copy
Gene/Insert
  Gene/Insert name: NKX2-5
  Species: M. musculus (mouse)
  Insert size (bp): 957
  Mutation: Y191C point mutant
  Entrez Gene: Nkx2-5 (a.k.a. Csx, Nkx-2.5, Nkx2.5, tinman)
  Promoter: Heat Shock Minimal Promoter
  Tag / fusion protein: V5 and Dam (DNA adenine methyltransferase) (C terminal on backbone)
  Cloning method: Gateway Cloning
Terms and licenses: Academic/Nonprofit Terms; Industry Terms: Not Available to Industry
How to cite: pLgw NKX2-5Y191C-V5-EcoDam was a gift from Richard Harvey (Addgene plasmid # 98599 ; http://n2t.net/addgene:98599 ; RRID:Addgene_98599)
