[The description below was written by a language model from this plasmid's Addgene catalogue record and pLannotate feature annotations shown in this document.]
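Description:
pLgw NKX2-5Y191C-V5-EcoDam is a lentiviral DamID expression vector for mammalian cells, made by Gateway recombination of a mouse Nkx2-5 coding sequence carrying the Y191C point mutation into the pLgw RFC1-V5-EcoDam destination backbone. It is propagated in E. coli as a high-copy plasmid through a ColE1/pUC-type origin with ampicillin selection, and it also carries an f1 origin. An SV40/EM7-driven bleomycin/Zeocin resistance cassette is present. It lies outside the LTRs, so, as the record notes, it is not packaged into virus and does not serve as a marker in transduced cells.

The viral portion begins with a CMV enhancer/promoter fused to a truncated HIV-1 5' LTR, which drives genomic RNA production in packaging cells. This is followed by the Ψ packaging signal, a gag fragment and the Rev response element. A second truncated LTR closes the unit, with a bGH polyadenylation signal downstream.

Between these elements, a minimal heat shock promoter (annotated as Drosophila hsp70) drives the payload. The payload is Nkx2-5 Y191C flanked by attB1 and attB2 sites and continuing into a C-terminal V5 epitope tag and E. coli DNA adenine methyltransferase (Dam). In DamID, uninduced leaky expression from such a promoter is generally used to keep the fusion protein at very low levels. Dam then methylates GATC sites mainly near the places where the transcription factor contacts chromatin, and these marks can be mapped to infer genomic targets. According to the record, the construct was used to profile targets of a congenital heart disease-associated NKX2-5 mutant.
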