Features (pLannotate 1.2.2; 31 found; start..end, strand, type, name):
      1..225     +  polyA_signal   bGH poly(A) signal: bovine growth hormone polyadenylation signal
    229..250     +  promoter       SV40 promoter (fragment): SV40 enhancer and early promoter
    271..699     +  rep_origin     f1 ori (sequence partly withheld): f1 bacteriophage origin of replication; arrow indicates direction of (+) strand synthesis
    713..1042    +  promoter       SV40 promoter: SV40 enhancer and early promoter
   1090..1137    +  promoter       EM7 promoter: synthetic bacterial promoter&nbsp
   1156..1530    +  CDS            BleoR: antibiotic-binding protein; Sh ble from Streptoalloteichus hindustanus; confers resistance to bleomycin, phleomycin, and Zeocin™
   1540..1665    +  CDS            ble (fragment): BLE_KLEPN - Experimental evidence at protein level: Swiss-Prot protein existence level 1. Binding protein with a strong affinity to the bleomycin family of antibiotics. Binds to CL990; an antimitotic-antibiotic compound. From Klebsiella pneumoniae.
   1660..1781    +  polyA_signal   SV40 poly(A) signal: SV40 polyadenylation signal
   1854..1870    -  protein_bind   lac operator: The lac repressor binds to the lac operator to inhibit transcription in E. coli. This inhibition can be relieved by adding lactose or isopropyl-β-D-thiogalactopyranoside (IPTG). lac repressor encoded by lacI
   1878..1908    -  promoter       lac promoter: promoter for the E. coli lac operon
   1923..1944    -  protein_bind   CAP binding site: CAP binding activates transcription in the presence of cAMP. E. coli catabolite activator protein
   1957..2049    -  CDS            lacI (fragment): lac repressor; lacI; The lac repressor binds to the lac operator to inhibit transcription in E. coli. This inhibition can be relieved by adding lactose or isopropyl-β-D-thiogalactopyranoside (IPTG).
   2232..2820    -  rep_origin     ori: high-copy-number ColE1/pMB1/pBR322/pUC origin of replication
   2991..3851    -  CDS            AmpR: β-lactamase; bla; confers resistance to ampicillin, carbenicillin, and related antibiotics
   3852..3956    -  promoter       AmpR promoter: bla
   4015..4067    -  misc_feature   bom (fragment): basis of mobility region from pBR322
   4222..4601    +  enhancer       CMV enhancer: human cytomegalovirus immediate early enhancer
   4602..4801    +  promoter       CMV promoter: human cytomegalovirus (CMV) immediate early promoter
   4819..4999    +  LTR            5' LTR (truncated): truncated 5' long terminal repeat (LTR) from HIV-1
   5046..5171    +  misc_feature   HIV-1 Ψ: packaging signal of human immunodeficiency virus type 1
   5155..5518    +  CDS            HIV-1 gag (fragment): gag protein from human immunodeficiency virus 1; gag
   5664..5897    +  misc_feature   RRE: The Rev response element (RRE) of HIV-1 allows for Rev-dependent mRNA export from the nucleus to the cytoplasm.
   6274..6375    +  CDS            Rev (fragment): human immunodeficiency virus 1 (HIV-1) Rev protein; rev; enhances nuclear export of unspliced and incompletely spliced viral mRNAs
   6588..6826    +  promoter       hsp70 promoter: Drosophila melanogaster hsp70Bb promoter
   6879..6903    +  protein_bind   attB1: mutant version of attB; recombination site for the Gateway® BP reaction BP Clonase™
   6939..7892    +  CDS            Nkx2-5: NKX25_MOUSE - Also known as Csx, Nkx-2.5, Nkx2e. Experimental evidence at protein level: Swiss-Prot protein existence level 1. Transcription factor required for the development of the heart and the spleen (PubMed:9584153, PubMed:19483677, PubMed:22560297). During heart development, acts as a transcriptional activator of ANF in cooperation with GATA4 (PubMed:9584153). Binds to the core DNA motif of NPPA promoter (PubMed:19483677). Together with PBX1, required for spleen development through a mechanism that involves CDKN2B repression (PubMed:22560297). From Mus musculus (Mouse).
   7918..7942    -  protein_bind   attB2: mutant version of attB; recombination site for the Gateway® BP reaction BP Clonase™
   7953..7994    +  CDS            V5 tag: epitope tag from simian virus 5
   8013..8846    +  CDS            dam: DMA_ECOLI - Experimental evidence at protein level: Swiss-Prot protein existence level 1. Methylates DNA within the sequence GATC and protects the DNA from cleavage by the restriction endonuclease MboI. Although it shares sequence specificity with a number of type II restriction endonucleases and methylases, it is thought to act in postreplication mismatch repair rather than as a part of a restriction modification system. May also play a role in DNA replication. From Escherichia coli (strain K12).
   8846..9352    +  CDS            nef (fragment): NEF_HV1LA - Experimental evidence at protein level: Swiss-Prot protein existence level 1. Extracellular Nef protein targets CD4(+) T-lymphocytes for apoptosis by interacting with CXCR4 surface receptors. From Human immunodeficiency virus type 1 group M subtype B (isolate Lai) (HIV-1).
   9359..9539    +  LTR            5' LTR (truncated): truncated 5' long terminal repeat (LTR) from HIV-1
>Addgene plasmid #98599 | pLgw NKX2-5Y191C-V5-EcoDam | addgene full sequence | sequence record 189181 | Addgene NGS Result
CTGTGCCTTCTAGTTGCCAGCCATCTGTTGTTTGCCCCTCCCCCGTGCCTTCCTTGACCCTGGAAGGTGC
CACTCCCACTGTCCTTTCCTAATAAAATGAGGAAATTGCATCGCATTGTCTGAGTAGGTGTCATTCTATT
CTGGGGGGTGGGGTGGGGCAGGACAGCAAGGGGGAGGATTGGGAAGACAATAGCAGGCATGCTGGGGATG
CGGTGGGCTCTATGGCTTCTGAGGCGGAAAGAACCAGCTGGGGCTCTAGGGGGTATCCCC
[124 nt withheld, positions 271-394]
C
[91 nt withheld, positions 396-486]
A
[49 nt withheld, positions 488-536]
CCTTTGACGTTGGAGTCCACGTTCTTT
[37 nt withheld, positions 564-600]
ACCCTATCTCGGTCTATTCTTTTGATTTATAAGGGATTTTGCCGATTTCGGCCTATTGGTTAAAAAATGA
GCTGATTTAACAAAAATTTAACGCGAATTAATTCTGTGGAATGTGTGTCAGTTAGGGTGTGGAAAGTCCC
CAGGCTCCCCAGCAGGCAGAAGTATGCAAAGCATGCATCTCAATTAGTCAGCAACCAGGTGTGGAAAGTC
CCCAGGCTCCCCAGCAGGCAGAAGTATGCAAAGCATGCATCTCAATTAGTCAGCAACCATAGTCCCGCCC
CTAACTCCGCCCATCCCGCCCCTAACTCCGCCCAGTTCCGCCCATTCTCCGCCCCATGGCTGACTAATTT
TTTTTATTTATGCAGAGGCCGAGGCCGCCTCTGCCTCTGAGCTATTCCAGAAGTAGTGAGGAGGCTTTTT
TGGAGGCCTAGGCTTTTGCAAAAAGCTCCCGGGAGCTTGTATATCCATTTTCGGATCTGATCAGCACGTG
TTGACAATTAATCATCGGCATAGTATATCGGCATAGTATAATACGACAAGGTGAGGAACTAAACCATGGC
CAAGTTGACCAGTGCCGTTCCGGTGCTCACCGCGCGCGACGTCGCCGGAGCGGTCGAGTTCTGGACCGAC
CGGCTCGGGTTCTCCCGGGACTTCGTGGAGGACGACTTCGCCGGTGTGGTCCGGGACGACGTGACCCTGT
TCATCAGCGCGGTCCAGGACCAGGTGGTGCCGGACAACACCCTGGCCTGGGTGTGGGTGCGCGGCCTGGA
CGAGCTGTACGCCGAGTGGTCGGAGGTCGTGTCCACGAACTTCCGGGACGCCTCCGGGCCGGCCATGACC
GAGATCGGCGAGCAGCCGTGGGGGCGGGAGTTCGCCCTGCGCGACCCGGCCGGCAACTGCGTGCACTTCG
TGGCCGAGGAGCAGGACTGACACGTGCTACGAGATTTCGATTCCACCGCCGCCTTCTATGAAAGGTTGGG
CTTCGGAATCGTTTTCCGGGACGCCGGCTGGATGATCCTCCAGCGCGGGGATCTCATGCTGGAGTTCTTC
GCCCACCCCAACTTGTTTATTGCAGCTTATAATGGTTACAAATAAAGCAATAGCATCACAAATTTCACAA
ATAAAGCATTTTTTTCACTGCATTCTAGTTGTGGTTTGTCCAAACTCATCAATGTATCTTATCATGTCTG
TATACCGTCGACCTCTAGCTAGAGCTTGGCGTAATCATGGTCATAGCTGTTTCCTGTGTGAAATTGTTAT
CCGCTCACAATTCCACACAACATACGAGCCGGAAGCATAAAGTGTAAAGCCTGGGGTGCCTAATGAGTGA
GCTAACTCACATTAATTGCGTTGCGCTCACTGCCCGCTTTCCAGTCGGGAAACCTGTCGTGCCAGCTGCA
TTAATGAATCGGCCAACGCGCGGGGAGAGGCGGTTTGCGTATTGGGCGCTCTTCCGCTTCCTCGCTCACT
GACTCGCTGCGCTCGGTCGTTCGGCTGCGGCGAGCGGTATCAGCTCACTCAAAGGCGGTAATACGGTTAT
CCACAGAATCAGGGGATAACGCAGGAAAGAACATGTGAGCAAAAGGCCAGCAAAAGGCCAGGAACCGTAA
AAAGGCCGCGTTGCTGGCGTTTTTCCATAGGCTCCGCCCCCCTGACGAGCATCACAAAAATCGACGCTCA
AGTCAGAGGTGGCGAAACCCGACAGGACTATAAAGATACCAGGCGTTTCCCCCTGGAAGCTCCCTCGTGC
GCTCTCCTGTTCCGACCCTGCCGCTTACCGGATACCTGTCCGCCTTTCTCCCTTCGGGAAGCGTGGCGCT
TTCTCATAGCTCACGCTGTAGGTATCTCAGTTCGGTGTAGGTCGTTCGCTCCAAGCTGGGCTGTGTGCAC
GAACCCCCCGTTCAGCCCGACCGCTGCGCCTTATCCGGTAACTATCGTCTTGAGTCCAACCCGGTAAGAC
ACGACTTATCGCCACTGGCAGCAGCCACTGGTAACAGGATTAGCAGAGCGAGGTATGTAGGCGGTGCTAC
AGAGTTCTTGAAGTGGTGGCCTAACTACGGCTACACTAGAAGAACAGTATTTGGTATCTGCGCTCTGCTG
AAGCCAGTTACCTTCGGAAAAAGAGTTGGTAGCTCTTGATCCGGCAAACAAACCACCGCTGGTAGCGGTG
GTTTTTTTGTTTGCAAGCAGCAGATTACGCGCAGAAAAAAAGGATCTCAAGAAGATCCTTTGATCTTTTC
TACGGGGTCTGACGCTCAGTGGAACGAAAACTCACGTTAAGGGATTTTGGTCATGAGATTATCAAAAAGG
ATCTTCACCTAGATCCTTTTAAATTAAAAATGAAGTTTTAAATCAATCTAAAGTATATATGAGTAAACTT
GGTCTGACAGTTACCAATGCTTAATCAGTGAGGCACCTATCTCAGCGATCTGTCTATTTCGTTCATCCAT
AGTTGCCTGACTCCCCGTCGTGTAGATAACTACGATACGGGAGGGCTTACCATCTGGCCCCAGTGCTGCA
ATGATACCGCGAGACCCACGCTCACCGGCTCCAGATTTATCAGCAATAAACCAGCCAGCCGGAAGGGCCG
AGCGCAGAAGTGGTCCTGCAACTTTATCCGCCTCCATCCAGTCTATTAATTGTTGCCGGGAAGCTAGAGT
AAGTAGTTCGCCAGTTAATAGTTTGCGCAACGTTGTTGCCATTGCTACAGGCATCGTGGTGTCACGCTCG
TCGTTTGGTATGGCTTCATTCAGCTCCGGTTCCCAACGATCAAGGCGAGTTACATGATCCCCCATGTTGT
GCAAAAAAGCGGTTAGCTCCTTCGGTCCTCCGATCGTTGTCAGAAGTAAGTTGGCCGCAGTGTTATCACT
CATGGTTATGGCAGCACTGCATAATTCTCTTACTGTCATGCCATCCGTAAGATGCTTTTCTGTGACTGGT
GAGTACTCAACCAAGTCATTCTGAGAATAGTGTATGCGGCGACCGAGTTGCTCTTGCCCGGCGTCAATAC
GGGATAATACCGCGCCACATAGCAGAACTTTAAAAGTGCTCATCATTGGAAAACGTTCTTCGGGGCGAAA
ACTCTCAAGGATCTTACCGCTGTTGAGATCCAGTTCGATGTAACCCACTCGTGCACCCAACTGATCTTCA
GCATCTTTTACTTTCACCAGCGTTTCTGGGTGAGCAAAAACAGGAAGGCAAAATGCCGCAAAAAAGGGAA
TAAGGGCGACACGGAAATGTTGAATACTCATACTCTTCCTTTTTCAATATTATTGAAGCATTTATCAGGG
TTATTGTCTCATGAGCGGATACATATTTGAATGTATTTAGAAAAATAAACAAATAGGGGTTCCGCGCACA
TTTCCCCGAAAAGTGCCACCTGACGTCGACGGATCGGGAGATCTCCCGATCCCCTATGGTGCACTCTCAG
TACAATCTGCTCTGATGCCGCATAGTTAAGCCAGTATCTGCTCCCTGCTTGTGTGTTGGAGGTCGCTGAG
TAGTGCGCGAGCAAAATTTAAGCTACAACAAGGCAAGGCTTGACCGACAATTGCATGAAGAATCTGCTTA
GGGTTAGGCGTTTTGCGCTGCTTCGCGATGTACGGGCCAGATATACGCGTTGACATTGATTATTGACTAG
TTATTAATAGTAATCAATTACGGGGTCATTAGTTCATAGCCCATATATGGAGTTCCGCGTTACATAACTT
ACGGTAAATGGCCCGCCTGGCTGACCGCCCAACGACCCCCGCCCATTGACGTCAATAATGACGTATGTTC
CCATAGTAACGCCAATAGGGACTTTCCATTGACGTCAATGGGTGGAGTATTTACGGTAAACTGCCCACTT
GGCAGTACATCAAGTGTATCATATGCCAAGTACGCCCCCTATTGACGTCAATGACGGTAAATGGCCCGCC
TGGCATTATGCCCAGTACATGACCTTATGGGACTTTCCTACTTGGCAGTACATCTACGTATTAGTCATCG
CTATTACCATGGTGATGCGGTTTTGGCAGTACATCAATGGGCGTGGATAGCGGTTTGACTCACGGGGATT
TCCAAGTCTCCACCCCATTGACGTCAATGGGAGTTTGTTTTGGCACCAAAATCAACGGGACTTTCCAAAA
TGTCGTAACAACTCCGCCCCATTGACGCAAATGGGCGGTAGGCGTGTACGGTGGGAGGTCTATATAAGCA
GCGCGTTTTGCCTGTACTGGGTCTCTCTGGTTAGACCAGATCTGAGCCTGGGAGCTCTCTGGCTAACTAG
GGAACCCACTGCTTAAGCCTCAATAAAGCTTGCCTTGAGTGCTTCAAGTAGTGTGTGCCCGTCTGTTGTG
TGACTCTGGTAACTAGAGATCCCTCAGACCCTTTTAGTCAGTGTGGAAAATCTCTAGCAGTGGCGCCCGA
ACAGGGACTTGAAAGCGAAAGGGAAACCAGAGGAGCTCTCTCGACGCAGGACTCGGCTTGCTGAAGCGCG
CACGGCAAGAGGCGAGGGGCGGCGACTGGTGAGTACGCCAAAAATTTTGACTAGCGGAGGCTAGAAGGAG
AGAGATGGGTGCGAGAGCGTCAGTATTAAGCGGGGGAGAATTAGATCGCGATGGGAAAAAATTCGGTTAA
GGCCAGGGGGAAAGAAAAAATATAAATTAAAACATATAGTATGGGCAAGCAGGGAGCTAGAACGATTCGC
AGTTAATCCTGGCCTGTTAGAAACATCAGAAGGCTGTAGACAAATACTGGGACAGCTACAACCATCCCTT
CAGACAGGATCAGAAGAACTTAGATCATTATATAATACAGTAGCAACCCTCTATTGTGTGCATCAAAGGA
TAGAGATAAAAGACACCAAGGAAGCTTTAGACAAGATAGAGGAAGAGCAAAACAAAAGTAAGACCACCGC
ACAGCAAGCGGCCGCTGATCTTCAGACCTGGAGGAGGAGATATGAGGGACAATTGGAGAAGTGAATTATA
TAAATATAAAGTAGTAAAAATTGAACCATTAGGAGTAGCACCCACCAAGGCAAAGAGAAGAGTGGTGCAG
AGAGAAAAAAGAGCAGTGGGAATAGGAGCTTTGTTCCTTGGGTTCTTGGGAGCAGCAGGAAGCACTATGG
GCGCAGCGTCAATGACGCTGACGGTACAGGCCAGACAATTATTGTCTGGTATAGTGCAGCAGCAGAACAA
TTTGCTGAGGGCTATTGAGGCGCAACAGCATCTGTTGCAACTCACAGTCTGGGGCATCAAGCAGCTCCAG
GCAAGAATCCTGGCTGTGGAAAGATACCTAAAGGATCAACAGCTCCTGGGGATTTGGGGTTGCTCTGGAA
AACTCATTTGCACCACTGCTGTGCCTTGGAATGCTAGTTGGAGTAATAAATCTCTGGAACAGATTTGGAA
TCACACGACCTGGATGGAGTGGGACAGAGAAATTAACAATTACACAAGCTTAATACACTCCTTAATTGAA
GAATCGCAAAACCAGCAAGAAAAGAATGAACAAGAATTATTGGAATTAGATAAATGGGCAAGTTTGTGGA
ATTGGTTTAACATAACAAATTGGCTGTGGTATATAAAATTATTCATAATGATAGTAGGAGGCTTGGTAGG
TTTAAGAATAGTTTTTGCTGTACTTTCTATAGTGAATAGAGTTAGGCAGGGATATTCACCATTATCGTTT
CAGACCCACCTCCCAACCCCGAGGGGACCCGACAGGCCCGAAGGAATAGAAGAAGAAGGTGGAGAGAGAG
ACAGAGACAGATCCATTCGATTAGTGAACGGATCCCCCGGGCTGCAGGAATTCAGATCTCGGCCGCATAT
TAAGTGCATTGTTCTCGATACCGCTAAGTGCATTGTTCTCGTTAGCTCGATGGACAAGTGCATTGTTCTC
TTGCTGAAAGCTCGATGGACAAGTGCATTGTTCTCTTGCTGAAAGCTCGATGGACAAGTGCATTGTTCTC
TTGCTGAAAGCTCAGTACCCGGGAGTACCCTCGACCGCCGGAGTATAAATAGAGGCGCTTCGTCTACGGA
GCGACAATTCAATTCAAACAAGCAAAGTGAACACGTCGCTAAGCGAAAGCTAAGCAAATAAACAAGCGCA
GCTGAACAAGCTAAACAATCTGCAGTAAAGTGCAAGTTAAAGTGAATCAATTAAAAGTAACCAGCAACCA
AGTAAATCAACTGCAACTACTGAAATCTGCCAAGAAGTAATTATTGAATACAAGAAGAGAACTCTGAATA
CTTTCAACAAGTTACCGAGAAAGAAGAACTCACACACAGCTAGATCAAACAAGTTTGTACAAAAAAGCAG
GCTGGCGCCGGAACCAATTCAGTCGACTGGATCCGACCATGTTCCCCAGCCCTGCGCTCACACCCACGCC
TTTCTCAGTCAAAGACATCCTGAACCTGGAGCAGCAGCAGCGTAGCCTGGCGTCTGGGGACCTGTCTGCG
CGCCTCGAGGCCACCCTGGCCCCTGCCTCCTGCATGCTGGCCGCCTTCAAGCCCGAGGCCTACTCTGGCC
CCGAGGCGGCAGCGTCCGGCCTGGCAGAGCTGCGCGCGGAGATGGGCCCCGCGCCTTCGCCCCCCAAGTG
CTCTCCTGCTTTCCCAGCCGCCCCCACATTTTACCCGGGAGCCTACGGTGACCCTGACCCAGCCAAAGAC
CCTCGGGCGGATAAAAAAGAGCTGTGCGCGCTGCAGAAGGCAGTGGAGCTGGACAAAGCCGAGACGGATG
GCGCCGAGAGACCACGCGCACGGCGGCGACGGAAGCCACGCGTGCTCTTCTCGCAGGCGCAGGTCTACGA
GCTGGAGCGGCGCTTCAAGCAACAGCGGTACCTGTCGGCGCCAGAGCGCGACCAGCTGGCCAGCGTGCTG
AAGCTCACGTCCACGCAGGTCAAGATCTGGTTCCAGAACCGTCGCTGCAAGTGCAAGCGACAGCGGCAGG
ACCAGACTCTGGAGCTTCTGGGGCCGCCGCCGCCGCCCGCGCGCAGGATCGCGGTGCCCGTGCTGGTGCG
CGACGGGAAGCCCTGCCTGGGGGACCCCGCGGCCTACGCTCCCGCCTACGGCGTGGGTCTCAATGCCTAT
GGCTACAACGCCTACCCCTACCCCAGCTACGGCGGCGCGGCCTGCAGTCCCGGCTACAGCTGCGCCGCCT
ACCCCGCTGCGCCCCCCGCCGCGCAGCCCCCCGCCGCCTCCGCCAACAGCAACTTCGTGAACTTTGGCGT
CGGGGACTTGAACACCGTGCAGAGTCCCGGGATGCCGCAGGGCAATTCGGGCGTCTCCACGCTGCACGGC
ATCCGAGCCTGGTCGCGGCCGCACTCGAGATATCTAGACCCAGCTTTCTTGTACAAAGTGGTTCGATCCG
GTGGTAAGCCTATCCCTAACCCTCTCCTCGGTCTCGATTCTACGATCGATTTCGAACCGCGGATGAAGAA
AAATCGCGCTTTTTTGAAGTGGGCAGGGGGCAAGTATCCCCTGCTTGATGATATTAAACGGCATTTGCCC
AAGGGCGAATGTCTGGTTGAGCCTTTTGTAGGTGCCGGGTCGGTGTTTCTCAACACCGACTTTTCTCGTT
ATATCCTTGCCGATATCAATAGCGACCTGATCAGTCTCTATAACATTGTGAAGATGCGTACTGATGAGTA
CGTACAGGCCGCACGCGAGCTGTTTGTTCCCGAAACAAATTGCGCCGAGGTTTACTATCAGTTCCGCGAA
GAGTTCAACAAAAGCCAGGATCCGTTCCGTCGGGCGGTACTGTTTTTATATTTGAACCGCTACGGTTACA
ACGGCCTGTGTCGTTACAATCTGCGCGGTGAGTTTAACGTGCCGTTCGGCCGCTACAAAAAACCCTATTT
CCCGGAAGCAGAGTTGTATCACTTCGCTGAAAAAGCGCAGAATGCCTTTTTCTATTGTGAGTCTTACGCC
GATAGCATGGCGCGCGCAGATGATGCATCCGTCGTCTATTGCGATCCGCCTTATGCACCGCTGTCTGCGA
CCGCCAACTTTACGGCGTATCACACAAACAGTTTTACGCTTGAACAACAAGCGCATCTGGCGGAGATCGC
CGAAGGTCTGGTTGAGCGCCATATTCCAGTGCTGATCTCCAATCACGATACGATGTTAACGCGTGAGTGG
TATCAGCGCGCAAAATTGCATGTCGTCAAAGTTCGACGCAGTATAAGCAGCAACGGCGGCACACGTAAAA
AGGTGGACGAACTGCTGGCTTTGTACAAACCAGGAGTCGTTTCACCCGCGAAAAAATAACTCGAGACCTA
GAAAAACATGGAGCAATCACAAGTAGCAATACAGCAGCTACCAATGCTGATTGTGCCTGGCTAGAAGCAC
AAGAGGAGGAGGAGGTGGGTTTTCCAGTCACACCTCAGGTACCTTTAAGACCAATGACTTACAAGGCAGC
TGTAGATCTTAGCCACTTTTTAAAAGAAAAGGGGGGACTGGAAGGGCTAATTCACTCCCAACGAAGACAA
GATATCCTTGATCTGTGGATCTACCACACACAAGGCTACTTCCCTGATTGGCAGAACTACACACCAGGGC
CAGGGATCAGATATCCACTGACCTTTGGATGGTGCTACAAGCTAGTACCAGTTGAGCAAGAGAAGGTAGA
AGAAGCCAATGAAGGAGAGAACACCCGCTTGTTACACCCTGTGAGCCTGCATGGGATGGATGACCCGGAG
AGAGAAGTATTAGAGTGGAGGTTTGACAGCCGCCTAGCATTTCATCACATGGCCCGAGAGCTGCATCCGG
ACTGTACTGGGTCTCTCTGGTTAGACCAGATCTGAGCCTGGGAGCTCTCTGGCTAACTAGGGAACCCACT
GCTTAAGCCTCAATAAAGCTTGCCTTGAGTGCTTCAAGTAGTGTGTGCCCGTCTGTTGTGTGACTCTGGT
AACTAGAGATCCCTCAGACCCTTTTAGTCAGTGTGGAAAATCTCTAGCAGGGCCCGTTTAAACCCGCTGA
TCAGCCTCGA
